Addgene plasmid #197784: pMIN-Ri
Purpose: (Empty Backbone) Level 2 destination vector: pMIN-Ri backbone
Depositing lab: Daniel Voytas. Depositing organization: University of Minnesota. Publication: An extensible vector toolkit and parts library for advanced engineering of plant genomes. Chamness JC, Kumar J, Cruz AJ, Rhuby E, Holum MJ, Cody JP, Tibebu R, Gamo ME, Starker CG, Zhang F, Voytas DF. Plant Genome. 2023 Mar 9:e20312. doi: 10.1002/tpg2.20312. PubMed 36896468.
Backbone
  Vector backbone: derived from pUC19, pRi
  Backbone manufacturer: Self-made
  Vector type: Unspecified
Growth in bacteria
  Bacterial resistance: Chloramphenicol and Kanamycin, 25 & 50 μg/mL
  Growth temperature: 37°C
  Growth strain: ccdB Survival
  Copy number: High Copy
Gene/Insert
  Gene/Insert name: None
Terms and licenses: Academic/Nonprofit Terms; Industry Terms: Not Available to Industry
Depositor comments: Please visit https://www.biorxiv.org/content/10.1101/2022.10.15.511792v1 for bioRxiv preprint.
How to cite: pMIN-Ri was a gift from Daniel Voytas (Addgene plasmid # 197784 ; http://n2t.net/addgene:197784 ; RRID:Addgene_197784)
