[The description below was written by a language model from this plasmid's Addgene catalogue record and pLannotate feature annotations shown in this document.]
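Description:
pMIN-Ri is an empty Level 2 destination vector from a modular toolkit for plant genome engineering. It is a compact T-DNA binary backbone of about 7.5 kb, built from pUC19- and pRi-derived sequences. The backbone carries two replication functions. A high-copy ColE1/pUC-type origin supports propagation in E. coli, and a large fragment of the replicator region from the Agrobacterium plasmid pRiA4b would be expected to allow maintenance in Agrobacterium. An aph(3')-Ia kanamycin resistance gene on the backbone, outside the T-DNA, provides selection for the plasmid itself.

Nopaline C58-type left and right border repeats define the segment that Agrobacterium would transfer into plant cells. In this empty vector that segment holds only a placeholder cassette: a chloramphenicol acetyltransferase gene with lac UV5 and cat promoter sequences, followed by a ccdA fragment and a complete ccdB toxin gene. CcdB poisons DNA gyrase in ordinary E. coli strains, so the unmodified vector has to be kept in a ccdB-tolerant host, which matches the recorded ccdB Survival strain and the dual chloramphenicol and kanamycin selection. When an assembled payload replaces the CmR–ccdB cassette, the product can be recovered in standard strains on kanamycin alone, while unmodified parental vector is counterselected.

No plant promoter, selectable marker or gene of interest is present; these are meant to come from lower-level modules assembled between the borders. The record does not state the cloning chemistry or the sites used for that assembly. The vector type field is also left unspecified, although the annotated features point to Agrobacterium-mediated plant transformation.
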