Features (pLannotate 1.2.2; 10 found; start..end, strand, type, name):
   1612..1636    +  misc_feature   LB T-DNA repeat: left border repeat from nopaline C58 T-DNA
   1739..1769    +  promoter       lac UV5 promoter: E. coli lac promoter with an "up" mutation
   1793..1822    +  promoter       cat promoter (fragment): promoter of the E. coli cat gene encoding chloramphenicol acetyltransferase
   1823..2503    +  CDS            CmR: chloramphenicol acetyltransferase confers resistance to chloramphenicol
   2660..2818    +  CDS            ccdA (fragment): CCDA_ECO57 - Also known as H, letA. Experimental evidence at protein level: Swiss-Prot protein existence level 1. Antitoxin component of a type II toxin-antitoxin (TA) system which inhibits the post-segregational killing (PSK) of plasmid-free cells, also referred to as a plasmid addiction system. Binds to and blocks the activity of CcdB; will also remove bound CcdB protein from the CcdB-GyrA complex by forming a CcdA-CcdB complex, a process termed rejuvenation. Functions as a transcriptional corepressor for the ccdAB operon, repression also requires CcdB (By similarity). From Escherichia coli
   2823..3125    +  CDS            ccdB: CCDB_ECOLI - Also known as G, letB, letD. Experimental evidence at protein level: Swiss-Prot protein existence level 1. Toxic component of a type II toxin-antitoxin (TA) system, functioning in plasmid maintainence. Responsible for the post- segregational killing (PSK) of plasmid-free cells, also referred to as a plasmid addiction system. Half-life of over 2 hours. Cell killing by CcdB is accompanied by filamentation, defects in chromosome and plasmid segregation, defects in cell division, formation of anucleate cells, decreased DNA synthesis and plasmid loss. Interferes with the activity of DN
   3165..3189    +  misc_feature   RB T-DNA repeat: right border repeat from nopaline C58 T-DNA
   3325..4140    +  CDS            KanR: aminoglycoside phosphotransferase; aph(3')-Ia; confers resistance to kanamycin in bacteria or G418 (Geneticin®) in eukaryotes
   4226..4814    +  rep_origin     ori: high-copy-number ColE1/pMB1/pBR322/pUC origin of replication
   4939..1611    +  misc_feature   pRi replicator region (fragment) (across the origin): replicator region from Agrobacterium plasmid pRiA 4b
>Addgene plasmid #197784 | pMIN-Ri | addgene full sequence | sequence record 390529 | Addgene NGS Result
CAACGTCGCCGTCGCGGAAGCCCTTCTGTCTCTCTAGCGCGAACAGAATCGCATTTCCTCGAATCCTCGT
CAAGAGTTTTTAGCGCCGTTTTGGTGAGCTGATTTCCTTTGCCTGCTGAAAGGTGAAAGATGATGCAGAC
AGGAAGTGTAACGACGCCATTCGGGCGGCGGCCAATGACGCTTGCGCTTGTGCGGCGCCAGACGGCGCTG
GCCGATATCAAACAAGGCAAGACAGCGGACAAGTGGAAGGTCTTTAGAGATGCGTCCGCGGCTATGGAAC
TACTTGGAATCCAGTCCAACAGTCTTGCCGTCCTTGATGCGCTATTGAGCTTTCACCCGGAAACGGAGTT
GCGTCAGGAGGCACAGCTGATCGTTTTCCCGTCGAATGCTCAGCTTGCCCTTCGGGCGCATGGGATGGCT
GGCGCGACTTTGCGTAGGCACATCGCCATGCTCGTGGAGTCAGGCTTGATCGTCCGGAAGGATAGCGCCA
ACGGAAAGCGTTACGCTCGTAAGGATGGCGCTGGTCAGATCGAGCGCGCGTTTGGCTTCGATTTGTCTCC
GCTTCTCGCGCGGTCGGAAGAACTAGCGATGATGGCACAGCAGGTTATGGCCGATCGAGCAGCATTCAGG
ATGGCCAAAGAAAGTCTGACGATTTGCCGACGGGACGTTCGGAAGCTAATTACGGCAGCTATGGAAGAGG
GAGCGGAGGGCGACTGGCAAGCTGTCGAGGAAGTCTATGTGGAACTTGTGGGTAGAATTCCACGCGCCCC
GACGCTTGCTGATGTAGAGTCAATTCTCGAAGAGATGTGGATGCTCCAGGAAGAGATAATCAACCGGTTG
GAAATTAGAGACAATTCAGAAAATAATAGCACCAATGCTGCCCAGAGCGAGCAGCACATACAGAATTCAA
AACCCGAATCCGTTAATGAACTTGAACCTCGCTCTGAAAAGGAGCAGGGCGCTAAGCCGAGTGAAATAGA
CCGGGCAAGGAGCGAGCCGATAAAAGCGTTCCCCCTCGGGATGATCCTGAAAGCATGCCCGACCATTGGC
AACTATGGGCCGAGCGGTGCGGTTGCTAGCTGGCGTGACCTCATGTCGGCTGCGGTGGTGGTTCGGTCTA
TGCTGGGGGTCAGCCCGTCGGCTTACCAAGACGCGTGTGAGGCAATGGGACCGGAGAATGCGGCAGCAGC
GATGGCGTGCATTTTGGAGCGAGCGAACTTCATCAATTCGCCCGGGGGCTATCTCCGAGATCTGACACGG
CGGAGCGAGCTTGGGAAGTTTTCACTTGGCCCGATGATAATGGCGCTCTTGAAGGCTAGCGGGCAGGGGA
CGTTGCGGTTTGGCTAGAATTAGCGAGTATGGAGCAGGATGGTCTGTGGTCAGCTGACCACAGACCTAAT
AGGTTGAAAACATGAGCGTTTTTTGGATGATCGACAGACCATCCGATTCCCGGAGTACCAAGCGTGCTCT
GATGGGAGCGATAACATTACTCAACAAGCACGAAGGCCCCATGCCGATCGTTGATCGTGAAGGAGAGCCT
GCTCTACATGCGGCGGTATTTTGCCGGCCGAGGCATGTAGTCGCGGAGCACTGCCTATTTACTGCCCTAG
GTGGCAGGATATATTGTGGTGTAAACAAATTGACGCTTAGACAACTTAATAACACATTGCGGACGTTTTT
AATGTACTGAATGCCCGGGCACCGTTTTGCAGGTGCGGCCGCATTAGGCACCCCAGGCTTTACACTTTAT
GCTTCCGGCTCGTATAATGTGTGGATTTTGAGTTAGGATCCGTCGAGATTTTCAGGAGCTAAGGAAGCTA
AAATGGAGAAAAAAATCACTGGATATACCACCGTTGATATATCCCAATGGCATCGTAAAGAACATTTTGA
GGCATTTCAGTCAGTCGCTCAATGTACCTATAACCAGACCGTTCAGCTGGATATTACGGCCTTTTTAAAG
ACCGTAAAGAAAAATAAGCACAAGTTTTATCCGGCCTTTATTCACATTCTTGCCCGCCTGATGAATGCTC
ATCCGGAATTCCGTATGGCAATGAAAGACGGTGAGCTGGTGATATGGGATAGTGTTCACCCTTGTTACAC
CGTTTTCCATGAGCAAACTGAAACGTTTTCATCGCTCTGGAGTGAATACCACGACGATTTCCGGCAGTTT
CTACACATATATTCGCAAGATGTGGCGTGTTACGGTGAAAACCTGGCCTATTTCCCTAAAGGGTTTATTG
AGAATATGTTTTTCGTTTCAGCCAATCCCTGGGTGAGTTTCACCAGTTTTGATTTAAACGTGGCCAATAT
GGACAACTTCTTCGCCCCCGTTTTCACCATGGGCAAATATTATACGCAAGGCGACAAGGTGCTGATGCCG
CTGGCGATTCAGGTTCATCATGCCGTTTGTGATGGCTTCCATGTCGGCAGAATGCTTAATGAATTACAAC
AGTACTGCGATGAGTGGCAGGCGGGGCGTAATCTAGAGGATCCGGCTTACTAAAAGCCAGATAACAGTAT
GCGTATTTGCGCGCTGATTTTTGCGGTATAAGAATATATACTGATATGTATACCCGAAGTATGTCAAAAG
GAGGTATGCTATGAAGCAGCGTATTACAGTGACAGTTGACAGCGACAGCTATCAGTTGCTCAAGGCATAT
ATGATGTCAATATCTCCGGTCTGGTAAGCACAACCATGCAGAATGAAGCCCGTCGTCTGCGTGCCGAACG
CTGGAAAGCGGAAAATCAGGAAGGGATGGCTGAGGTCGCCCGGTTTATTGAAATGAACGGCTCTTTTGCT
GACGAGAACAGGGGCTGGTGAAATGCAGTTTAAGGTTTACACCTATAAAAGAGAGAGCCGTTATCGTCTG
TTTGTGGATGTACAGAGTGATATTATTGACACGCCCGGGCGACGGATGGTGATCCCCCTGGCCAGTGCAC
GTCTGCTGTCAGATAAAGTCTCCCGTGAACTTTACCCGGTGGTGCATATCGGGGATGAAAGCTGGCGCAT
GATGACCACCGATATGGCCAGTGTGCCGGTTTCCGTTATCGGGGAAGAAGTGGCTGATCTCAGCCACCGC
GAAAATGACATCAAAAACGCCATTAACCTGATGTTCTGGGGAATATAACACCTGCAAAAAGTGCCCGGGC
AAACTATCAGTGTTTGACAGGATATATTGGCGGGTAAACCTAAGAGAAAAGAGCGTTTACAATTAGATCC
ACGTTGTGTCTCAAAATCTCTGATGTTACATTGCACAAGATAAAAATATATCATCATGAACAATAAAACT
GTCTGCTTACATAAACAGTAATACAATGGGTGTTATGAGCCATATTCAACGGGAAACGTCTTGTTCGAGG
CCGCGATTAAATTCCAACATGGATGCTGATTTATATGGGTATAAATGGGCTCGCGATAATGTCGGGCAAT
CAGGTGCGACAATCTACCGATTGTATGGGAAGCCCGATGCGCCAGAGTTGTTTCTGAAACATGGCAAAGG
TAGCGTTGCCAATGATGTTACAGATGAGATGGTCAGACTAAACTGGCTGACGGAATTTATGCCTCTTCCG
ACCATCAAGCATTTTATCCGTACTCCTGATGATGCATGGTTACTCACCACTGCGATCCCAGGGAAAACAG
CATTCCAGGTATTAGAAGAATATCCTGATTCAGGTGAAAATATTGTTGATGCGCTGGCAGTGTTCCTGCG
CCGGTTGCATTCGATTCCTGTTTGTAATTGTCCTTTTAACAGCGATCGCGTATTTCGTCTGGCTCAGGCG
CAATCACGAATGAATAACGGTTTGGTTGATGCGAGTGATTTTGATGACGAGCGTAATGGCTGGCCTGTTG
AACAAGTCTGGAAAGAAATGCATAAACTTTTGCCATTCTCACCGGATTCAGTCGTCACTCATGGTGATTT
CTCACTTGATAACCTTATTTTTGACGAGGGGAAATTAATAGGTTGTATTGATGTTGGACGAGTCGGAATC
GCAGACCGATACCAGGATCTTGCCATCCTATGGAACTGCCTCGGTGAGTTTTCTCCTTCATTACAGAAAC
GGCTTTTTCAAAAATATGGTATTGATAATCCTGATATGAATAAATTGCAGTTTCATTTGATGCTCGATGA
GTTTTTCTAATCAGAATTGGTTAATTGGTTGTAACACTGGCAGAGCATTACGCTGACTTGACGGGACGGC
GGCTTTGTTGAATCAATTGATCTTCTTGAAATCCTTTTTTTCTGCGCGTAATCTGCTGCTTGCAAACAAA
AAAACCACCGCTACCAGCGGTGGTTTTTTTGCCGGATCAAGAGCTACCAACTCTTTTTCCGAAGGTAACT
GGCTTCAGCAGAGCGCAGATACCAAATACTGTTCTTCTAGTGTAGCCGTAGTTAGGCCACCACTTCAAGA
ACTCTGTAGCACCGCCTACATACCTCGCTCTGCTAATCCTGTTACCAGTGGCTGCTGCCAGTGGCGATAA
GTCGTGTCTTACCGGGTTGGACTCAAGACGATAGTTACCGGATAAGGCGCAGCGGTCGGGCTGAACGGGG
GGTTCGTGCACACAGCCCAGCTTGGAGCGAACGACCTACACCGAACTGAGATACCTACAGCGTGAGCTAT
GAGAAAGCGCCACGCTTCCCGAAGGGAGAAAGGCGGACAGGTATCCGGTAAGCGGCAGGGTCGGAACAGG
AGAGCGCACGAGGGAGCTTCCAGGGGGAAACGCCTGGTATCTTTATAGTCCTGTCGGGTTTCGCCACCTC
TGACTTGAGCGTCGATTTTTGTGATGCTCGTCAGGGGGGCGGAGCCTATGGAAAAACGCCAGCAACGCGG
CCTTTTTACGGTTCCTGGCCTTTTGCTGGCCTTTTGCTCACATGTTCTTTCCTGCGTTATCCCCTGATTC
TGTGGATAACCGTATTACCGCCTTTGAGTGATCGGCCCAGGTAGAATCCGCCTGAGTCGCAAGGGTGACT
TCGCCTATATTGGACGACGGCGCGCAGAGGGCGACCTCTTTTTGGGTTACGATTGTAGGATTATCACTAA
AACAATACATGAACATATTCAAATGGCAATCTCTCTAAGGCATTGGAAATAAATACAAATAACAGTTGGG
TGGAGTTTTTCGACCTGTGGGCGTTAACCTTCTGTTAACCTAAAAGCTCTTGCCCAAACAGCAGAATCGG
CGCTAATTGCCAGCGGCGGAACTTTTCCAGTTTCGCGAAAAATATCGCCACTGGCAAGGAATGGGTTTGA
GATGGCGAAGTCTGTCCTAAAAGCAGCGCCTGTAGTTGTAGGGTTGACGGCCTTGATGGAGCGTCATGCC
GATGCCCTCTCGAGCCAACTTCAAGCACATCATCTTAAGGTTTTCCCGCCGCATTCCGAGAAGGGCATTC
GAACATTCGGGCCATCGGAGGCGTCCAAGCTGCTCGGCGTTGGCGAGTCATATTTACGGCAGACCGCGTC
TGAGATGCCAGAGTTGAATGTTAGCATGAGCCCGGGTGGCAGGCGAATGTTCTCAATTGAAGATATCCAT
GCGATTCGGAAGTATATGGATCAGGTCGGCCGCGGGAACCGGCGCTACCTGCCACATCGTCGAGGCGGCG
AGCAGCTTCAGGTTATCTCTGTGATGAATTTCAAAGGTGGGTCGGGTAAGACCACCACCGCCGCGCATCT
GGCGCAGTACCTCGCTATGCGCGGATATCGAGTCTTGGCCATTGATCTCGATCCTCAAGCGAGCCTTTCT
GCACTCTTTGGGAGCCAACCGGAAACGGACGTTGGCCCGAACGAAACGCTCTACGGCGCTATAAGGTATG
ATGATGAGCAGGTTGCAATCGAACGAGTCGTCCGAGGGACTTACATTCCCGACCTCCACCTGATTCCTGG
TAATCTTGAGCTGATGGAGTTTGAACACGATACGCCACGCGCGCTGATGAACCGCAAAGAGGGCGACACG
CTCTTTTATGGTCGCATCAGCCAAGTAATTGAAGATATCGCGGATAACTATGACGTCGTGGTCATCGACT
GCCCTCCCCAGCTTGGGTATCTCACGCTATCCGCATTGACTGCGGCGACGTCCATTCTTGTCACGGTCCA
TCCGCAGATGCTGGATGTGATGTCGATGAACCAGTTTCTGGCAATGACATCGAACCTTTTGCGTGAAATC
GAGAATGCTGGCGCCAAGTTCAAGTTTAATTGGATGCGCTATCTGATAACCCGTTTCGAACCGAGCGACG
GACCACAGAACCAAATGGTAGGTTATCTGCGGTCGATTTTTGGCGAAAATGTCCTCAATTTTCCGATGCT
TAAAACCACCGCGGTTTCGGACGCTGGCCTGACAAACCAGACTCTATTCGAAGTGGAGCGTGGCCTGTTC
ACGCGCTCGACCTATGATCGAGCCTTGGAGGCGATGAACGCCGTCAACGACGAGATCGAAACACTGATCA
AAAAAGCATGGGGTAGGCCCACATGAGCCGGAAGCACATCCTTGGCGTCACAACTGACGCCCCTGAGTCG
TCGCCCGCCGACAATAGGACGGCAAAGAACCGCTCCATGCCGCTCCTCGGCGTAACAAGGAAGGAGCGCG
ATCCGGCAACGAAGCTCACAGCGAACATTGGTAACGCACTGCGAGAGCAAAACGATCGTCTTAGCCGTGC
CGAAGAGATCGAGCGGCGCCTCGCTGAAGGTCAGGCAGTGATAGAGTTGGATGCCTCGTCAATAGAACCG
TCTTTCGTGCAGGATCGTATGCGAGGGGACATTGACGGGCTCCTTACTTCGATCCGGGAACAAGGACAGC
AAGTCCCAATCCTTGTGCGACCGCATCCGAGCCAGCCGGGCCGATATCAGGTTGCCTTCGGCCACCGCCG
GCTACGCGCCGTTTCAGAACTCGGACTTCCGGTCAGAGCGGTCGTTCGCGAACTGACGGACGAGCAAGTG
GTCGTAGCACAGGGTCAGGAAAACAATGAGCGCGAAGATCTTACCTTCATCGAAAAGGCGCGCTTCGCAC
ATCGCCTGAACAGGCAGTTTTCTCGAGAGATTGTCATCGCCGCGATGTCGATCGACAAGAGCAATTTGTC
CAAGATGCTTCTGCTCGTTGACGCCCTCCCCTCTGAACTGACCGATGCTATTGGTGCCGCTCCTGGTGTT
GGACGGCCGAGTTGGCAACAACTTGCCGAGCTGATTGAGAAAGTTTCTTCACCGGCCGACGTGGCTAAAT
ATGCTATGTCGGAGGAAGTTCAAGCGCTGCCATCGGCAGAACGATTCAAGGCGGTGATCGCTAGTCTGAA
GCCCAGTCGGGTTGCGCGTGGACTTCCCGAGGTCATGGCCACCCCAGACGGCACCAGAATTGCACAGGTG
ACGCAGAGCAAGGCCAAACTGGAAATCACGATTGACAGGAAGGCGACGCCCGATTTTGCGACCTTCGTGC
TCGATCATGTGCCAGCGCTGTATCAAGCGTACCACGCTGAGAACCAACGGAAACGGGGAGAGTAAACCGC
AAAAGAAAAGAGCCCCCT
